>Addgene plasmid #76873 | ITPKB gRNA (BRDN0001146473) | addgene full sequence | sequence record 186674 | Addgene Assembled Sequence
CCCGGGTGCAAAGATGGATAAAGTTTTAAACAGAGAGGAATCTTTGCAGCTAATGGACCTTCTAGGTCTT
GAAAGGAGTGGGAATTGGCTCCGGTGCCCGTCAGTGGGCAGAGCGCACATCGCCCACAGTCCCCGAGAAG
TTGGGGGGAGGGGTCGGCAATTGATCCGGTGCCTAGAGAAGGTGGCGCGGGGTAAACTGGGAAAGTGATG
TCGTGTACTGGCTCCGCCTTTTTCCCGAGGGTGGGGGAGAACCGTATATAAGTGCAGTAGTCGCCGTGAA
CGTTCTTTTTCGCAACGGGTTTGCCGCCAGAACACAGGTAAGTGCCGTGTGTGGTTCCCGCGGGCCTGGC
CTCTTTACGGGTTATGGCCCTTGCGTGCCTTGAATTACTTCCACCTGGCTGCAGTACGTGATTCTTGATC
CCGAGCTTCGGGTTGGAAGTGGGTGGGAGAGTTCGAGGCCTTGCGCTTAAGGAGCCCCTTCGCCTCGTGC
TTGAGTTGAGGCCTGGCCTGGGCGCTGGGGCCGCCGCGTGCGAATCTGGTGGCACCTTCGCGCCTGTCTC
GCTGCTTTCGATAAGTCTCTAGCCATTTAAAATTTTTGATGACCTGCTGCGACGCTTTTTTTCTGGCAAG
ATAGTCTTGTAAATGCGGGCCAAGATCTGCACACTGGTATTTCGGTTTTTGGGGCCGCGGGCGGCGACGG
GGCCCGTGCGTCCCAGCGCACATGTTCGGCGAGGCGGGGCCTGCGAGCGCGGCCACCGAGAATCGGACGG
GGGTAGTCTCAAGCTGGCCGGCCTGCTCTGGTGCCTGGCCTCGCGCCGCCGTGTATCGCCCCGCCCTGGG
CGGCAAGGCTGGCCCGGTCGGCACCAGTTGCGTGAGCGGAAAGATGGCCGCTTCCCGGCCCTGCTGCAGG
GAGCTCAAAATGGAGGACGCGGCGCTCGGGAGAGCGGGCGGGTGAGTCACCCACACAAAGGAAAAGGGCC
TTTCCGTCCTCAGCCGTCGCTTCATGTGACTCCACGGAGTACCGGGCGCCGTCCAGGCACCTCGATTAGT
TCTCGAGCTTTTGGAGTACGTCGTCTTTAGGTTGGGGGGAGGGGTTTTATGCGATGGAGTTTCCCCACAC
TGAGTGGGTGGAGACTGAAGTTAGGCCAGCTTGGCACTTGATGTAATTCTCCTTGGAATTTGCCCTTTTT
GAGTTTGGATCTTGGTTCATTCTCAAGCCTCAGACAGTGGTTCAAAGTTTTTTTCTTCCATTTCAGGTGT
CGTGACGTACGGCCACCATGACCGAGTACAAGCCCACGGTGCGCCTCGCCACCCGCGACGACGTCCCCAG
GGCCGTACGCACCCTCGCCGCCGCGTTCGCCGACTACCCCGCCACGCGCCACACCGTCGATCCGGACCGC
CACATCGAGCGGGTCACCGAGCTGCAAGAACTCTTCCTCACGCGCGTCGGGCTCGACATCGGCAAGGTGT
GGGTCGCGGACGACGGCGCCGCCGTGGCGGTCTGGACCACGCCGGAGAGCGTCGAAGCGGGGGCGGTGTT
CGCCGAGATCGGCCCGCGCATGGCCGAGTTGAGCGGTTCCCGGCTGGCCGCGCAGCAACAGATGGAAGGC
CTCCTGGCGCCGCACCGGCCCAAGGAGCCCGCGTGGTTCCTGGCCACCGTCGGAGTCTCGCCCGACCACC
AGGGCAAGGGTCTGGGCAGCGCCGTCGTGCTCCCCGGAGTGGAGGCGGCCGAGCGCGCCGGGGTGCCCGC
CTTCCTGGAGACCTCCGCGCCCCGCAACCTCCCCTTCTACGAGCGGCTCGGCTTCACCGTCACCGCCGAC
GTCGAGGTGCCCGAAGGACCGCGCACCTGGTGCATGACCCGCAAGCCCGGTGCCTGAACGCGTTAAGTCG
ACAATCAACCTCTGGATTACAAAATTTGTGAAAGATTGACTGGTATTCTTAACTATGTTGCTCCTTTTAC
GCTATGTGGATACGCTGCTTTAATGCCTTTGTATCATGCTATTGCTTCCCGTATGGCTTTCATTTTCTCC
TCCTTGTATAAATCCTGGTTGCTGTCTCTTTATGAGGAGTTGTGGCCCGTTGTCAGGCAACGTGGCGTGG
TGTGCACTGTGTTTGCTGACGCAACCCCCACTGGTTGGGGCATTGCCACCACCTGTCAGCTCCTTTCCGG
GACTTTCGCTTTCCCCCTCCCTATTGCCACGGCGGAACTCATCGCCGCCTGCCTTGCCCGCTGCTGGACA
GGGGCTCGGCTGTTGGGCACTGACAATTCCGTGGTGTTGTCGGGGAAATCATCGTCCTTTCCTTGGCTGC
TCGCCTGTGTTGCCACCTGGATTCTGCGCGGGACGTCCTTCTGCTACGTCCCTTCGGCCCTCAATCCAGC
GGACCTTCCTTCCCGCGGCCTGCTGCCGGCTCTGCGGCCTCTTCCGCGTCTTCGCCTTCGCCCTCAGACG
AGTCGGATCTCCCTTTGGGCCGCCTCCCCGCGTCGACTTTAAGACCAATGACTTACAAGGCAGCTGTAGA
TCTTAGCCACTTTTTAAAAGAAAAGGGGGGACTGGAAGGGCTAATTCACTCCCAACGAAGACAAGATCTG
CTTTTTGCTTGTACTGGGTCTCTCTGGTTAGACCAGATCTGAGCCTGGGAGCTCTCTGGCTAACTAGGGA
ACCCACTGCTTAAGCCTCAATAAAGCTTGCCTTGAGTGCTTCAAGTAGTGTGTGCCCGTCTGTTGTGTGA
CTCTGGTAACTAGAGATCCCTCAGACCCTTTTAGTCAGTGTGGAAAATCTCTAGCAGTACGTATAGTAGT
TCATGTCATCTTATTATTCAGTATTTATAACTTGCAAAGAAATGAATATCAGAGAGTGAGAGGAACTTGT
TTATTGCAGCTTATAATGGTTACAAATAAAGCAATAGCATCACAAATTTCACAAATAAAGCATTTTTTTC
ACTGCATTCTAGTTGTGGTTTGTCCAAACTCATCAATGTATCTTATCATGTCTGGCTCTAGCTATCCCGC
CCCTAACTCCGCCCATCCCGCCCCTAACTCCGCCCAGTTCCGCCCATTCTCCGCCCCATGGCTGACTAAT
TTTTTTTATTTATGCAGAGGCCGAGGCCGCCTCGGCCTCTGAGCTATTCCAGAAGTAGTGAGGAGGCTTT
TTTGGAGGCCTAGGGACGTACCCAATTCGCCCTATAGTGAGTCGTATTACGCGCGCTCACTGGCCGTCGT
TTTACAACGTCGTGACTGGGAAAACCCTGGCGTTACCCAACTTAATCGCCTTGCAGCACATCCCCCTTTC
GCCAGCTGGCGTAATAGCGAAGAGGCCCGCACCGATCGCCCTTCCCAACAGTTGCGCAGCCTGAATGGCG
AATGGG
[124 nt withheld, positions 3367-3490]
C
[91 nt withheld, positions 3492-3582]
A
[49 nt withheld, positions 3584-3632]
CCTTTGACGTTGGAGTCCACGTTCTTT
[37 nt withheld, positions 3660-3696]
ACCCTATCTCGGTCTATTCTTTTGATTTATAAGGGATTTTGCCGATTTCGGCCTATTGGTTAAAAAATGA
GCTGATTTAACAAAAATTTAACGCGAATTTTAACAAAATATTAACGCTTACAATTTAGGTGGCACTTTTC
GGGGAAATGTGCGCGGAACCCCTATTTGTTTATTTTTCTAAATACATTCAAATATGTATCCGCTCATGAG
ACAATAACCCTGATAAATGCTTCAATAATATTGAAAAAGGAAGAGTATGAGTATTCAACATTTCCGTGTC
GCCCTTATTCCCTTTTTTGCGGCATTTTGCCTTCCTGTTTTTGCTCACCCAGAAACGCTGGTGAAAGTAA
AAGATGCTGAAGATCAGTTGGGTGCACGAGTGGGTTACATCGAACTGGATCTCAACAGCGGTAAGATCCT
TGAGAGTTTTCGCCCCGAAGAACGTTTTCCAATGATGAGCACTTTTAAAGTTCTGCTATGTGGCGCGGTA
TTATCCCGTATTGACGCCGGGCAAGAGCAACTCGGTCGCCGCATACACTATTCTCAGAATGACTTGGTTG
AGTACTCACCAGTCACAGAAAAGCATCTTACGGATGGCATGACAGTAAGAGAATTATGCAGTGCTGCCAT
AACCATGAGTGATAACACTGCGGCCAACTTACTTCTGACAACGATCGGAGGACCGAAGGAGCTAACCGCT
TTTTTGCACAACATGGGGGATCATGTAACTCGCCTTGATCGTTGGGAACCGGAGCTGAATGAAGCCATAC
CAAACGACGAGCGTGACACCACGATGCCTGTAGCAATGGCAACAACGTTGCGCAAACTATTAACTGGCGA
ACTACTTACTCTAGCTTCCCGGCAACAATTAATAGACTGGATGGAGGCGGATAAAGTTGCAGGACCACTT
CTGCGCTCGGCCCTTCCGGCTGGCTGGTTTATTGCTGATAAATCTGGAGCCGGTGAGCGTGGGTCTCGCG
GTATCATTGCAGCACTGGGGCCAGATGGTAAGCCCTCCCGTATCGTAGTTATCTACACGACGGGGAGTCA
GGCAACTATGGATGAACGAAATAGACAGATCGCTGAGATAGGTGCCTCACTGATTAAGCATTGGTAACTG
TCAGACCAAGTTTACTCATATATACTTTAGATTGATTTAAAACTTCATTTTTAATTTAAAAGGATCTAGG
TGAAGATCCTTTTTGATAATCTCATGACCAAAATCCCTTAACGTGAGTTTTCGTTCCACTGAGCGTCAGA
CCCCGTAGAAAAGATCAAAGGATCTTCTTGAGATCCTTTTTTTCTGCGCGTAATCTGCTGCTTGCAAACA
AAAAAACCACCGCTACCAGCGGTGGTTTGTTTGCCGGATCAAGAGCTACCAACTCTTTTTCCGAAGGTAA
CTGGCTTCAGCAGAGCGCAGATACCAAATACTGTTCTTCTAGTGTAGCCGTAGTTAGGCCACCACTTCAA
GAACTCTGTAGCACCGCCTACATACCTCGCTCTGCTAATCCTGTTACCAGTGGCTGCTGCCAGTGGCGAT
AAGTCGTGTCTTACCGGGTTGGACTCAAGACGATAGTTACCGGATAAGGCGCAGCGGTCGGGCTGAACGG
GGGGTTCGTGCACACAGCCCAGCTTGGAGCGAACGACCTACACCGAACTGAGATACCTACAGCGTGAGCT
ATGAGAAAGCGCCACGCTTCCCGAAGGGAGAAAGGCGGACAGGTATCCGGTAAGCGGCAGGGTCGGAACA
GGAGAGCGCACGAGGGAGCTTCCAGGGGGAAACGCCTGGTATCTTTATAGTCCTGTCGGGTTTCGCCACC
TCTGACTTGAGCGTCGATTTTTGTGATGCTCGTCAGGGGGGCGGAGCCTATGGAAAAACGCCAGCAACGC
GGCCTTTTTACGGTTCCTGGCCTTTTGCTGGCCTTTTGCTCACATGTTCTTTCCTGCGTTATCCCCTGAT
TCTGTGGATAACCGTATTACCGCCTTTGAGTGAGCTGATACCGCTCGCCGCAGCCGAACGACCGAGCGCA
GCGAGTCAGTGAGCGAGGAAGCGGAAGAGCGCCCAATACGCAAACCGCCTCTCCCCGCGCGTTGGCCGAT
TCATTAATGCAGCTGGCACGACAGGTTTCCCGACTGGAAAGCGGGCAGTGAGCGCAACGCAATTAATGTG
AGTTAGCTCACTCATTAGGCACCCCAGGCTTTACACTTTATGCTTCCGGCTCGTATGTTGTGTGGAATTG
TGAGCGGATAACAATTTCACACAGGAAACAGCTATGACCATGATTACGCCAAGCGCGCAATTAACCCTCA
CTAAAGGGAACAAAAGCTGGAGCTGCAAGCTTAATGTAGTCTTATGCAATACTCTTGTAGTCTTGCAACA
TGGTAACGATGAGTTAGCAACATGCCTTACAAGGAGAGAAAAAGCACCGTGCATGCCGATTGGTGGAAGT
AAGGTGGTACGATCGTGCCTTATTAGGAAGGCAACAGACGGGTCTGACATGGATTGGACGAACCACTGAA
TTGCCGCATTGCAGAGATATTGTATTTAAGTGCCTAGCTCGATACATAAACGGGTCTCTCTGGTTAGACC
AGATCTGAGCCTGGGAGCTCTCTGGCTAACTAGGGAACCCACTGCTTAAGCCTCAATAAAGCTTGCCTTG
AGTGCTTCAAGTAGTGTGTGCCCGTCTGTTGTGTGACTCTGGTAACTAGAGATCCCTCAGACCCTTTTAG
TCAGTGTGGAAAATCTCTAGCAGTGGCGCCCGAACAGGGACTTGAAAGCGAAAGGGAAACCAGAGGAGCT
CTCTCGACGCAGGACTCGGCTTGCTGAAGCGCGCACGGCAAGAGGCGAGGGGCGGCGACTGGTGAGTACG
CCAAAAATTTTGACTAGCGGAGGCTAGAAGGAGAGAGATGGGTGCGAGAGCGTCAGTATTAAGCGGGGGA
GAATTAGATCGCGATGGGAAAAAATTCGGTTAAGGCCAGGGGGAAAGAAAAAATATAAATTAAAACATAT
AGTATGGGCAAGCAGGGAGCTAGAACGATTCGCAGTTAATCCTGGCCTGTTAGAAACATCAGAAGGCTGT
AGACAAATACTGGGACAGCTACAACCATCCCTTCAGACAGGATCAGAAGAACTTAGATCATTATATAATA
CAGTAGCAACCCTCTATTGTGTGCATCAAAGGATAGAGATAAAAGACACCAAGGAAGCTTTAGACAAGAT
AGAGGAAGAGCAAAACAAAAGTAAGACCACCGCACAGCAAGCGGCCGCTGATCTTCAGACCTGGAGGAGG
AGATATGAGGGACAATTGGAGAAGTGAATTATATAAATATAAAGTAGTAAAAATTGAACCATTAGGAGTA
GCACCCACCAAGGCAAAGAGAAGAGTGGTGCAGAGAGAAAAAAGAGCAGTGGGAATAGGAGCTTTGTTCC
TTGGGTTCTTGGGAGCAGCAGGAAGCACTATGGGCGCAGCGTCAATGACGCTGACGGTACAGGCCAGACA
ATTATTGTCTGGTATAGTGCAGCAGCAGAACAATTTGCTGAGGGCTATTGAGGCGCAACAGCATCTGTTG
CAACTCACAGTCTGGGGCATCAAGCAGCTCCAGGCAAGAATCCTGGCTGTGGAAAGATACCTAAAGGATC
AACAGCTCCTGGGGATTTGGGGTTGCTCTGGAAAACTCATTTGCACCACTGCTGTGCCTTGGAATGCTAG
TTGGAGTAATAAATCTCTGGAACAGATTTGGAATCACACGACCTGGATGGAGTGGGACAGAGAAATTAAC
AATTACACAAGCTTAATACACTCCTTAATTGAAGAATCGCAAAACCAGCAAGAAAAGAATGAACAAGAAT
TATTGGAATTAGATAAATGGGCAAGTTTGTGGAATTGGTTTAACATAACAAATTGGCTGTGGTATATAAA
ATTATTCATAATGATAGTAGGAGGCTTGGTAGGTTTAAGAATAGTTTTTGCTGTACTTTCTATAGTGAAT
AGAGTTAGGCAGGGATATTCACCATTATCGTTTCAGACCCACCTCCCAACCCCGAGGGGACCCAGAGAGG
GCCTATTTCCCATGATTCCTTCATATTTGCATATACGATACAAGGCTGTTAGAGAGATAATTAGAATTAA
TTTGACTGTAAACACAAAGATATTAGTACAAAATACGTGACGTAGAAAGTAATAATTTCTTGGGTAGTTT
GCAGTTTTAAAATTATGTTTTAAAATGGACTATCATATGCTTACCGTAACTTGAAAGTATTTCGATTTCT
TGGCTTTATATATCTTGTGGAAAGGACGAAACACCGCTTCAGGAACCGACTCCGGGGTTTTAGAGCTAGA
AATAGCAAGTTAAAATAAGGCTAGTCCGTTATCAACTTGAAAAAGTGGCACCGAGTCGGTGCTTTTTTAA
GCTTGGCGTAACTAGATCTTGAGACAAATGGCAGTATTCATCCACAATTTTAAAAGAAAAGGGGGGATTG
GGGGGTACAGTGCAGGGGAAAGAATAGTAGACATAATAGCAACAGACATACAAACTAAAGAATTACAAAA
ACAAATTACAAAAATTCAAAATTTTCGGGTTTATTACAGGGACAGCAGAGATCCACTTTGGCGCCGGCTC
GAGGGGG
Features (pLannotate 1.2.2; 29 found; start..end, strand, type, name):
     14..80      +  CDS            small t antigen (fragment): SV40 (simian virus 40) small t antigen
    106..317     +  promoter       EF-1α core promoter: core promoter for human elongation factor EF-1α
    318..1256    +  intron         EF-1α intron A: intron upstream of the start codon of human EF-1α
   1278..1877    +  CDS            PuroR (fragment): puromycin N-acetyltransferase; pac from Streptomyces; confers resistance to puromycin
   1893..2481    +  misc_feature   WPRE: woodchuck hepatitis virus posttranscriptional regulatory element
   2532..2551    +  misc_feature   cPPT/CTS (fragment): central polypurine tract and central termination sequence of HIV-1
   2553..2786    +  LTR            3' LTR (ΔU3): self-inactivating 3' long terminal repeat (LTR) from HIV-1
   2864..2985    +  polyA_signal   SV40 poly(A) signal: SV40 polyadenylation signal
   3025..3160    +  rep_origin     SV40 ori: SV40 origin of replication
   3181..3199    -  promoter       T7 promoter: promoter for bacteriophage T7 RNA polymerase
   3207..3362    +  CDS            lacZα (fragment): LacZα fragment of β-galactosidase; lacZ fragment
   3367..3795    +  rep_origin     f1 ori (sequence partly withheld): f1 bacteriophage origin of replication; arrow indicates direction of (+) strand synthesis
   3848..3952    +  promoter       AmpR promoter: bla
   3953..4813    +  CDS            AmpR: β-lactamase; bla; confers resistance to ampicillin, carbenicillin, and related antibiotics
   4984..5572    +  rep_origin     ori: high-copy-number ColE1/pMB1/pBR322/pUC origin of replication
   5755..5847    +  CDS            lacI (fragment): lac repressor; lacI; The lac repressor binds to the lac operator to inhibit transcription in E. coli. This inhibition can be relieved by adding lactose or isopropyl-β-D-thiogalactopyranoside (IPTG).
   5860..5881    +  protein_bind   CAP binding site: CAP binding activates transcription in the presence of cAMP. E. coli catabolite activator protein
   5896..5926    +  promoter       lac promoter: promoter for the E. coli lac operon
   5934..5950    +  protein_bind   lac operator: The lac repressor binds to the lac operator to inhibit transcription in E. coli. This inhibition can be relieved by adding lactose or isopropyl-β-D-thiogalactopyranoside (IPTG). lac repressor encoded by lacI
   5995..6013    +  promoter       T3 promoter: promoter for bacteriophage T3 RNA polymerase
   6041..6267    +  promoter       RSV promoter: Rous sarcoma virus enhancer/promoter
   6268..6448    +  LTR            5' LTR (truncated): truncated 5' long terminal repeat (LTR) from HIV-1
   6495..6620    +  misc_feature   HIV-1 Ψ: packaging signal of human immunodeficiency virus type 1
   6604..6967    +  CDS            HIV-1 gag (fragment): gag protein from human immunodeficiency virus 1; gag
   7113..7346    +  misc_feature   RRE: The Rev response element (RRE) of HIV-1 allows for Rev-dependent mRNA export from the nucleus to the cytoplasm.
   7723..7749    +  CDS            Rev (fragment): human immunodeficiency virus 1 (HIV-1) Rev protein; rev; enhances nuclear export of unspliced and incompletely spliced viral mRNAs
   7753..7993    +  promoter       U6 promoter: RNA polymerase III promoter for human U6 snRNA
   8023..8098    +  misc_RNA       gRNA scaffold: guide RNA scaffold for the Streptococcus pyogenes CRISPR/Cas9 system
   8154..8271    +  misc_feature   cPPT/CTS: central polypurine tract and central termination sequence of HIV-1
