[The description below was written by a language model from this plasmid's Addgene catalogue record and pLannotate feature annotations shown in this document.]
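Description:
ITPKB gRNA (BRDN0001146473) is a third-generation lentiviral guide RNA plasmid built on the lentiGuide-Puro backbone, designed to direct Streptococcus pyogenes Cas9 to the human ITPKB gene (inositol-trisphosphate 3-kinase B). The 8.3 kb plasmid is propagated in E. coli at high copy from a ColE1/pUC-type origin under ampicillin selection (AmpR, β-lactamase). It also carries an f1 origin and residual lac, T7 and T3 cloning-vector elements in the bacterial portion of the backbone.

The viral genome is transcribed from an RSV promoter fused to a truncated HIV-1 5' LTR, which makes packaging Tat-independent. It includes the Ψ packaging signal with a partial gag fragment, the Rev response element for nuclear export of the full-length transcript, a cPPT/CTS element, and a self-inactivating ΔU3 3' LTR followed by an SV40 polyadenylation signal. Two expression units sit between the LTRs. A human U6 RNA polymerase III promoter drives the ITPKB-specific spacer joined to the SpCas9 gRNA scaffold. Downstream, the EF-1α core promoter with its intron A expresses puromycin N-acetyltransferase for selection of transduced mammalian cells, and a WPRE enhances transcript expression.

The plasmid does not encode Cas9, so it is meant to be used with a separate Cas9 lentivector or in cells that already express the nuclease. The guide was designed against a human ITPKB reference transcript and belongs to a human kinome gRNA collection, which makes it suitable for individual knockout of ITPKB or follow-up of kinome screening results.
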