Addgene plasmid #76873: ITPKB gRNA (BRDN0001146473)
Purpose: 3rd generation lentiviral gRNA plasmid targeting human ITPKB
Depositing lab: John Doench & David Root. Depositing organization: Broad Institute. Publication: Optimized sgRNA design to maximize activity and minimize off-target effects of CRISPR-Cas9. Doench JG, Fusi N, Sullender M, Hegde M, Vaimberg EW, Donovan KF, Smith I, Tothova Z, Wilen C, Orchard R, Virgin HW, Listgarten J, Root DE. Nat Biotechnol. 2016 Jan 18. doi: 10.1038/nbt.3437. PubMed 26780180.
Backbone
  Vector backbone: lentiGuide-Puro
  Backbone manufacturer: Zhang Lab (Addgene plasmid # 52963)
  Vector type: Mammalian Expression, Lentiviral, CRISPR
  Selectable markers: Puromycin
Growth in bacteria
  Bacterial resistance: Ampicillin, 100 μg/mL
  Growth temperature: 37°C
  Growth strain: DH5alpha
  Copy number: High Copy
Gene/Insert
  Gene/Insert name: ITPKB (alt names: ITPKB; NM_002221.3)
  gRNA/shRNA sequence: CTTCAGGAACCGACTCCGGG
  Species: H. sapiens (human)
  Entrez Gene: ITPKB (a.k.a. IP3-3KB, IP3K, IP3K-B, IP3KB, PIG37)
  Promoter: hU6
  Cloning method: Unknown
  Sequencing primers: 5′ U6-F; 3′ pS2-R
Terms and licenses: Academic/Nonprofit Terms; Industry Terms: Not Available to Industry
Depositor comments: The gRNA was designed to target the following Genbank reference sequence(s): NM_002221.3. Note that this plasmid does NOT contain Cas9. It should be used in conjunction with lentiCas9-Blast (Addgene #52962) or otherwise with cell lines already expressing Cas9. Browse the full kinome gRNA library at http://www.addgene.org/pooled-library/broadgpp-human-kinome/ or visit http://www.broadinstitute.org/rnai/public/ for detailed protocols and information.
How to cite: ITPKB gRNA (BRDN0001146473) was a gift from John Doench & David Root (Addgene plasmid # 76873 ; http://n2t.net/addgene:76873 ; RRID:Addgene_76873)
