>Addgene plasmid #76873 | ITPKB gRNA (BRDN0001146473) | depositor partial sequence | sequence record 144333 | Target Sequence
CTTCAGGAACCGACTCCGGG
