>Addgene plasmid #76873 | ITPKB gRNA (BRDN0001146473) | addgene partial sequence | sequence record 186673 | hU6-F
AGAAAGTAATAATTTCTTGGGTAGTTTGCAGTTTTAAAATTATGTTTTAAAATGGACTATCATATGCTTA
CCGTAACTTGAAAGTATTTCGATTTCTTGGCTTTATATATCTTGTGGAAAGGACGAAACACCGCTTCAGG
AACCGACTCCGGGGTTTTAGAGCTAGAAATAGCAAGTTAAAATAAGGCTAGTCCGTTATCAACTTGAAAA
AGTGGCACCGAGTCGGTGCTTTTTTAAGCTTGGCGTAACTAGATCTTGAGACAAATGGCAGTATTCATCC
ACAATTTTAAAAGAAAAGGGGGGATTGGGGGGTACAGTGCAGGGGAAAGAATAGTAGACATAATAGCAAC
AGACATACAAACTAAAGAATTACAAAAACAAATTACAAAAATTCAAAATTTTCGGGTTTATTACAGGGAC
AGCAGAGATCCACTTTGGCGCCGGCTCGAGGGGGCCCGGGTGCAAAGATGGATAAAGTTTTAAACAGAGA
GGAATCTTTGCAGCTAATGGACCTTCTAGGTCTTGAAAGGAGTGGGAATTGGCTCCGGTGCCCGTCAGTG
GGCAGAGCGC
